>Addgene plasmid #10740 | 813 pSG5L HA PTEN 1-274 | addgene partial sequence | sequence record 17613 | T7 5'-TAATACGACTCACTATAGGG-3'
CTACCCCTACGACGTGCCCGACTACGCCTCCCTCGGATCCATGACAGCCATCATCAAAGAGATCGTTAGC
AGAAACAAAAGGAGATATCAAGAGGATGGATTCGACTTAGACTTGACCTATATTTATCCAAACATTATTG
CTATGGGATTTCCTGCAGAAAGACTTGAAGGCGTATACAGGAACAATATTGATGATGTAGTAAGGTTTTT
GGATTCAAAGCATAAAAACCATTACAAGATATACAATCTTTGTGCTGAAAGACATTATGACACCGCCAAA
TTTAATTGCAGAGTTGCACAATATCCTTTTGAAGACCATAACCCACCACAGCTAGAACTTATCAAACCCT
TTTGTGAAGATCTTGACCAATGGCTAAGTGAAGATGACAATCATGTTGCAGCAATTCACTGTAAAGCTGG
AAAGGGACGAACTGGTGTAATGATATGTGCATATTTATTACATCGGGGCAAATTTTTAAAGGCACAAGAG
GCCCTAGATTTCTATGGGGAAGTAAGGACCAGAGACAAAAAGGGAGTAACTATTCCCAGTCAGAGGCGCT
ATGTGTATTATTATAGCTACCTGTTAA
