[The description below was written by a language model from this plasmid's Addgene catalogue record.]
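Description:
813 pSG5L HA PTEN 1-274 is a mammalian expression plasmid built on the pSG5L-HA backbone (about 4.1 kb without insert). It carries an 822 bp fragment of human PTEN encoding amino acids 1-274. The fragment was cloned between BamHI and EcoRI sites, both of which remain intact, so the insert can be excised or exchanged. The backbone supplies an HA epitope tag that is fused to the N terminus of the PTEN fragment, which allows the truncated protein to be detected or immunoprecipitated with anti-HA antibodies. In bacteria the plasmid is maintained at high copy number under ampicillin selection. The record does not state the promoter driving expression in mammalian cells, the polyadenylation signal, the bacterial origin, or any mammalian selection marker. A T7 primer is listed for sequencing from the 5′ side, which implies a T7 promoter or primer site upstream of the insert.

The insert is a C-terminal truncation of the PTEN tumor suppressor, a lipid phosphatase that opposes phosphatidylinositol 3-kinase/Akt signalling. Full-length human PTEN is 403 residues, so this construct retains the N-terminal phosphatase region but lacks much of the C-terminal portion, including part of the C2 domain and the tail. The associated study addressed how PTEN regulates G1 cell-cycle progression through inhibition of the PI3K/Akt pathway. That context suggests the plasmid serves as one of a set of deletion mutants, expressed in cultured mammalian cells to map which regions of PTEN are needed for its stability, signalling and growth-suppressive activity. No feature table was provided, so this description rests on the catalogue fields alone.
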