Addgene plasmid #10740: 813 pSG5L HA PTEN 1-274
Depositing lab: William Sellers. Depositing organization: Dana-Farber Cancer Institute. Publication: Regulation of G1 progression by the PTEN tumor suppressor protein is linked to inhibition of the phosphatidylinositol 3-kinase/Akt pathway. Ramaswamy S, Nakamura N, Vazquez F, Batt DB, Perera S, Roberts TM, Sellers WR. Proc Natl Acad Sci U S A. 1999 Mar 2. 96(5):2110-5. 10.1073/pnas.96.5.2110 PubMed 10051603.
Backbone
  Vector backbone: pSG5L-HA
  Backbone size w/o insert (bp): 4100
  Vector type: Mammalian Expression
Growth in bacteria
  Bacterial resistance: Ampicillin, 100 μg/mL
  Growth temperature: 37°C
  Growth strain: DH5alpha
  Copy number: High Copy
Gene/Insert
  Gene/Insert name: PTEN
  Species: H. sapiens (human)
  Insert size (bp): 822
  Mutation: Contains PTEN amino acids 1-274.
  Entrez Gene: PTEN (a.k.a. 10q23del, BZS, CWS1, DEC, GLM2, MHAM, MMAC1, PTEN1, PTENbeta, TEP1)
  Tag / fusion protein: HA (N terminal on backbone)
  Cloning method: Restriction Enzyme; 5′ cloning site BamHI (not destroyed); 3′ cloning site EcoRI (not destroyed)
  Sequencing primers: 5′ T7
Terms and licenses: Academic/Nonprofit Terms; Industry Terms: Not Available to Industry
How to cite: 813 pSG5L HA PTEN 1-274 was a gift from William Sellers (Addgene plasmid # 10740 ; http://n2t.net/addgene:10740 ; RRID:Addgene_10740)
